Addgene plasmid #176917: pcDNA3.1(+)_Paragranulin-no linker
Purpose: express Paragranulin without linker 1 in mammalian cells
Depositing lab: Thomas Kukar. Depositing organization: Emory University. Publication: Intracellular Proteolysis of Progranulin Generates Stable, Lysosomal Granulins that Are Haploinsufficient in Patients with Frontotemporal Dementia Caused by GRN Mutations. Holler CJ, Taylor G, Deng Q, Kukar T. eNeuro. 2017 Aug 18;4(4). pii: eN-NWR-0100-17. doi: 10.1523/ENEURO.0100-17.2017. eCollection 2017 Jul-Aug. PubMed 28828399.
Backbone
  Vector backbone: pcDNA3.1(+)
  Vector type: Mammalian Expression
  Selectable markers: Neomycin (select with G418)
Growth in bacteria
  Bacterial resistance: Ampicillin, 100 μg/mL
  Growth temperature: 37°C
  Growth strain: DH5alpha
  Copy number: High Copy
Gene/Insert
  Gene/Insert name: Paragranulin (alt name: GRN)
  Species: H. sapiens (human)
  GenBank ID: NM_002087.4
  Entrez Gene: GRN (a.k.a. CLN11, FTD2, GEP, GP88, PCDGF, PEPI, PGRN)
  Tag / fusion protein: Twin-Strep and FLAG tags encoded after Signal Peptide (N terminal on insert)
Terms and licenses: Academic/Nonprofit Terms; Industry Terms: Not Available to Industry
How to cite: pcDNA3.1(+)_Paragranulin-no linker was a gift from Thomas Kukar (Addgene plasmid # 176917 ; http://n2t.net/addgene:176917 ; RRID:Addgene_176917)
