[The description below was written by a language model from this plasmid's Addgene catalogue record and pLannotate feature annotations shown in this document.]
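Description:
pcDNA3.1(+)_Paragranulin-no linker is a 5.6 kb mammalian expression plasmid built on the pcDNA3.1(+) backbone and designed to produce human paragranulin, the small N-terminal granulin-like domain of progranulin (GRN), without the adjoining linker 1 region. It is maintained in E. coli at high copy through a ColE1/pUC-type origin and selected with ampicillin via the β-lactamase gene and its native promoter. An f1 origin is also present, which allows single-stranded DNA production. For mammalian cells, an SV40 early promoter drives the neomycin phosphotransferase gene, terminated by an SV40 polyadenylation signal, so stable transfectants can be selected with G418.

The expression cassette uses the human cytomegalovirus immediate early enhancer and promoter for strong constitutive transcription, followed by a T7 promoter that can serve for in vitro transcription or sequencing, and ends with the bovine growth hormone polyadenylation signal. The annotated open reading frame is a short fragment matching human GRN. According to the catalogue entry, Twin-Strep and FLAG tags are placed immediately after the signal peptide, so the protein should enter the secretory pathway and retain N-terminal tags for affinity purification and immunodetection once the signal peptide is removed. The tags are not called out separately in the feature table. Several minor automated annotations (a truncated HIV-1 LTR fragment, ble and lacI fragments, lac promoter and operator elements, a bom fragment) are short matches to backbone sequence rather than functional payload. The associated publication concerns proteolytic processing of progranulin into stable lysosomal granulins and their deficiency in GRN-linked frontotemporal dementia, which fits use of this plasmid to express and study an individual granulin domain.
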