Features (pLannotate 1.2.2; 20 found; start..end, strand, type, name):
     28..80      -  misc_feature   bom (fragment): basis of mobility region from pBR322
    235..614     +  enhancer       CMV enhancer: human cytomegalovirus immediate early enhancer
    615..818     +  promoter       CMV promoter: human cytomegalovirus (CMV) immediate early promoter
    814..847     +  LTR            5' LTR (truncated) (fragment): truncated 5' long terminal repeat (LTR) from HIV-1
    863..881     +  promoter       T7 promoter: promoter for bacteriophage T7 RNA polymerase
    923..1186    +  CDS            GRN (fragment): GRN_HUMAN - Experimental evidence at protein level: Swiss-Prot protein existence level 1. [Granulin-7]: Stabilizes CTSD through interaction with CTSD leading to maintain its aspartic-type peptidase activity. From Homo sapiens (Human).
   1233..1457    +  polyA_signal   bGH poly(A) signal: bovine growth hormone polyadenylation signal
   1461..1482    +  promoter       SV40 promoter (fragment): SV40 enhancer and early promoter
   1503..1931    +  rep_origin     f1 ori (sequence partly withheld): f1 bacteriophage origin of replication; arrow indicates direction of (+) strand synthesis
   1945..2274    +  promoter       SV40 promoter: SV40 enhancer and early promoter
   2341..3132    +  CDS            neo: KKA2_KLEPN - Also known as kan, nptII. Experimental evidence at protein level: Swiss-Prot protein existence level 1. Resistance to kanamycin, neomycin, paromomycin, ribostamycin, butirosin and gentamicin B. From Klebsiella pneumoniae.
   3156..3314    +  CDS            ble (fragment): BLE_KLEPN - Experimental evidence at protein level: Swiss-Prot protein existence level 1. Binding protein with a strong affinity to the bleomycin family of antibiotics. Binds to CL990; an antimitotic-antibiotic compound. From Klebsiella pneumoniae.
   3309..3430    +  polyA_signal   SV40 poly(A) signal: SV40 polyadenylation signal
   3503..3519    -  protein_bind   lac operator: The lac repressor binds to the lac operator to inhibit transcription in E. coli. This inhibition can be relieved by adding lactose or isopropyl-β-D-thiogalactopyranoside (IPTG). lac repressor encoded by lacI
   3527..3557    -  promoter       lac promoter: promoter for the E. coli lac operon
   3572..3593    -  protein_bind   CAP binding site: CAP binding activates transcription in the presence of cAMP. E. coli catabolite activator protein
   3606..3698    -  CDS            lacI (fragment): lac repressor; lacI; The lac repressor binds to the lac operator to inhibit transcription in E. coli. This inhibition can be relieved by adding lactose or isopropyl-β-D-thiogalactopyranoside (IPTG).
   3881..4469    -  rep_origin     ori: high-copy-number ColE1/pMB1/pBR322/pUC origin of replication
   4640..5500    -  CDS            AmpR: β-lactamase; bla; confers resistance to ampicillin, carbenicillin, and related antibiotics
   5501..5605    -  promoter       AmpR promoter: bla
>Addgene plasmid #176917 | pcDNA3.1(+)_Paragranulin-no linker | addgene full sequence | sequence record 347150 | Addgene NGS Result
GACGGATCGGGAGATCTCCCGATCCCCTATGGTGCACTCTCAGTACAATCTGCTCTGATGCCGCATAGTT
AAGCCAGTATCTGCTCCCTGCTTGTGTGTTGGAGGTCGCTGAGTAGTGCGCGAGCAAAATTTAAGCTACA
ACAAGGCAAGGCTTGACCGACAATTGCATGAAGAATCTGCTTAGGGTTAGGCGTTTTGCGCTGCTTCGCG
ATGTACGGGCCAGATATACGCGTTGACATTGATTATTGACTAGTTATTAATAGTAATCAATTACGGGGTC
ATTAGTTCATAGCCCATATATGGAGTTCCGCGTTACATAACTTACGGTAAATGGCCCGCCTGGCTGACCG
CCCAACGACCCCCGCCCATTGACGTCAATAATGACGTATGTTCCCATAGTAACGCCAATAGGGACTTTCC
ATTGACGTCAATGGGTGGAGTATTTACGGTAAACTGCCCACTTGGCAGTACATCAAGTGTATCATATGCC
AAGTACGCCCCCTATTGACGTCAATGACGGTAAATGGCCCGCCTGGCATTATGCCCAGTACATGACCTTA
TGGGACTTTCCTACTTGGCAGTACATCTACGTATTAGTCATCGCTATTACCATGGTGATGCGGTTTTGGC
AGTACATCAATGGGCGTGGATAGCGGTTTGACTCACGGGGATTTCCAAGTCTCCACCCCATTGACGTCAA
TGGGAGTTTGTTTTGGCACCAAAATCAACGGGACTTTCCAAAATGTCGTAACAACTCCGCCCCATTGACG
CAAATGGGCGGTAGGCGTGTACGGTGGGAGGTCTATATAAGCAGAGCTCTCTGGCTAACTAGAGAACCCA
CTGCTTACTGGCTTATCGAAATTAATACGACTCACTATAGGGAGACCCAAGCTGGCTAGCGTTTAAACTT
AAGCTTGCCACCATGTGGACTCTGGTGTCCTGGGTCGCCCTGACCGCTGGACTGGTGGCAGGATCTGCCT
GGAGTCACCCTCAGTTCGAGAAGGGAGGAGGATCTGGAGGAGGATCAGGAGGGAGCGCCTGGTCCCATCC
ACAGTTTGAAAAAGGCGCTAGTGACTACAAGGACGATGACGATAAAACAAGGTGCCCCGACGGGCAGTTC
TGTCCTGTCGCTTGCTGTCTGGATCCCGGAGGCGCAAGCTATTCCTGCTGTCGGCCACTGCTGGATTGAC
TCGAGTCTAGAGGGCCCGTTTAAACCCGCTGATCAGCCTCGACTGTGCCTTCTAGTTGCCAGCCATCTGT
TGTTTGCCCCTCCCCCGTGCCTTCCTTGACCCTGGAAGGTGCCACTCCCACTGTCCTTTCCTAATAAAAT
GAGGAAATTGCATCGCATTGTCTGAGTAGGTGTCATTCTATTCTGGGGGGTGGGGTGGGGCAGGACAGCA
AGGGGGAGGATTGGGAAGACAATAGCAGGCATGCTGGGGATGCGGTGGGCTCTATGGCTTCTGAGGCGGA
AAGAACCAGCTGGGGCTCTAGGGGGTATCCCC
[124 nt withheld, positions 1503-1626]
C
[91 nt withheld, positions 1628-1718]
A
[49 nt withheld, positions 1720-1768]
CCTTTGACGTTGGAGTCCACGTTCTTT
[37 nt withheld, positions 1796-1832]
ACCCTATCTCGGTCTATTCTTTTGATTTATAAGGGATTTTGCCGATTTCGGCCTATTGGTTAAAAAATGA
GCTGATTTAACAAAAATTTAACGCGAATTAATTCTGTGGAATGTGTGTCAGTTAGGGTGTGGAAAGTCCC
CAGGCTCCCCAGCAGGCAGAAGTATGCAAAGCATGCATCTCAATTAGTCAGCAACCAGGTGTGGAAAGTC
CCCAGGCTCCCCAGCAGGCAGAAGTATGCAAAGCATGCATCTCAATTAGTCAGCAACCATAGTCCCGCCC
CTAACTCCGCCCATCCCGCCCCTAACTCCGCCCAGTTCCGCCCATTCTCCGCCCCATGGCTGACTAATTT
TTTTTATTTATGCAGAGGCCGAGGCCGCCTCTGCCTCTGAGCTATTCCAGAAGTAGTGAGGAGGCTTTTT
TGGAGGCCTAGGCTTTTGCAAAAAGCTCCCGGGAGCTTGTATATCCATTTTCGGATCTGATCAAGAGACA
GGATGAGGATCGTTTCGCATGATTGAACAAGATGGATTGCACGCAGGTTCTCCGGCCGCTTGGGTGGAGA
GGCTATTCGGCTATGACTGGGCACAACAGACAATCGGCTGCTCTGATGCCGCCGTGTTCCGGCTGTCAGC
GCAGGGGCGCCCGGTTCTTTTTGTCAAGACCGACCTGTCCGGTGCCCTGAATGAACTGCAGGACGAGGCA
GCGCGGCTATCGTGGCTGGCCACGACGGGCGTTCCTTGCGCAGCTGTGCTCGACGTTGTCACTGAAGCGG
GAAGGGACTGGCTGCTATTGGGCGAAGTGCCGGGGCAGGATCTCCTGTCATCTCACCTTGCTCCTGCCGA
GAAAGTATCCATCATGGCTGATGCAATGCGGCGGCTGCATACGCTTGATCCGGCTACCTGCCCATTCGAC
CACCAAGCGAAACATCGCATCGAGCGAGCACGTACTCGGATGGAAGCCGGTCTTGTCGATCAGGATGATC
TGGACGAAGAGCATCAGGGGCTCGCGCCAGCCGAACTGTTCGCCAGGCTCAAGGCGCGCATGCCCGACGG
CGAGGATCTCGTCGTGACCCATGGCGATGCCTGCTTGCCGAATATCATGGTGGAAAATGGCCGCTTTTCT
GGATTCATCGACTGTGGCCGGCTGGGTGTGGCGGACCGCTATCAGGACATAGCGTTGGCTACCCGTGATA
TTGCTGAAGAGCTTGGCGGCGAATGGGCTGACCGCTTCCTCGTGCTTTACGGTATCGCCGCTCCCGATTC
GCAGCGCATCGCCTTCTATCGCCTTCTTGACGAGTTCTTCTGAGCGGGACTCTGGGGTTCGAAATGACCG
ACCAAGCGACGCCCAACCTGCCATCACGAGATTTCGATTCCACCGCCGCCTTCTATGAAAGGTTGGGCTT
CGGAATCGTTTTCCGGGACGCCGGCTGGATGATCCTCCAGCGCGGGGATCTCATGCTGGAGTTCTTCGCC
CACCCCAACTTGTTTATTGCAGCTTATAATGGTTACAAATAAAGCAATAGCATCACAAATTTCACAAATA
AAGCATTTTTTTCACTGCATTCTAGTTGTGGTTTGTCCAAACTCATCAATGTATCTTATCATGTCTGTAT
ACCGTCGACCTCTAGCTAGAGCTTGGCGTAATCATGGTCATAGCTGTTTCCTGTGTGAAATTGTTATCCG
CTCACAATTCCACACAACATACGAGCCGGAAGCATAAAGTGTAAAGCCTGGGGTGCCTAATGAGTGAGCT
AACTCACATTAATTGCGTTGCGCTCACTGCCCGCTTTCCAGTCGGGAAACCTGTCGTGCCAGCTGCATTA
ATGAATCGGCCAACGCGCGGGGAGAGGCGGTTTGCGTATTGGGCGCTCTTCCGCTTCCTCGCTCACTGAC
TCGCTGCGCTCGGTCGTTCGGCTGCGGCGAGCGGTATCAGCTCACTCAAAGGCGGTAATACGGTTATCCA
CAGAATCAGGGGATAACGCAGGAAAGAACATGTGAGCAAAAGGCCAGCAAAAGGCCAGGAACCGTAAAAA
GGCCGCGTTGCTGGCGTTTTTCCATAGGCTCCGCCCCCCTGACGAGCATCACAAAAATCGACGCTCAAGT
CAGAGGTGGCGAAACCCGACAGGACTATAAAGATACCAGGCGTTTCCCCCTGGAAGCTCCCTCGTGCGCT
CTCCTGTTCCGACCCTGCCGCTTACCGGATACCTGTCCGCCTTTCTCCCTTCGGGAAGCGTGGCGCTTTC
TCATAGCTCACGCTGTAGGTATCTCAGTTCGGTGTAGGTCGTTCGCTCCAAGCTGGGCTGTGTGCACGAA
CCCCCCGTTCAGCCCGACCGCTGCGCCTTATCCGGTAACTATCGTCTTGAGTCCAACCCGGTAAGACACG
ACTTATCGCCACTGGCAGCAGCCACTGGTAACAGGATTAGCAGAGCGAGGTATGTAGGCGGTGCTACAGA
GTTCTTGAAGTGGTGGCCTAACTACGGCTACACTAGAAGAACAGTATTTGGTATCTGCGCTCTGCTGAAG
CCAGTTACCTTCGGAAAAAGAGTTGGTAGCTCTTGATCCGGCAAACAAACCACCGCTGGTAGCGGTGGTT
TTTTTGTTTGCAAGCAGCAGATTACGCGCAGAAAAAAAGGATCTCAAGAAGATCCTTTGATCTTTTCTAC
GGGGTCTGACGCTCAGTGGAACGAAAACTCACGTTAAGGGATTTTGGTCATGAGATTATCAAAAAGGATC
TTCACCTAGATCCTTTTAAATTAAAAATGAAGTTTTAAATCAATCTAAAGTATATATGAGTAAACTTGGT
CTGACAGTTACCAATGCTTAATCAGTGAGGCACCTATCTCAGCGATCTGTCTATTTCGTTCATCCATAGT
TGCCTGACTCCCCGTCGTGTAGATAACTACGATACGGGAGGGCTTACCATCTGGCCCCAGTGCTGCAATG
ATACCGCGAGACCCACGCTCACCGGCTCCAGATTTATCAGCAATAAACCAGCCAGCCGGAAGGGCCGAGC
GCAGAAGTGGTCCTGCAACTTTATCCGCCTCCATCCAGTCTATTAATTGTTGCCGGGAAGCTAGAGTAAG
TAGTTCGCCAGTTAATAGTTTGCGCAACGTTGTTGCCATTGCTACAGGCATCGTGGTGTCACGCTCGTCG
TTTGGTATGGCTTCATTCAGCTCCGGTTCCCAACGATCAAGGCGAGTTACATGATCCCCCATGTTGTGCA
AAAAAGCGGTTAGCTCCTTCGGTCCTCCGATCGTTGTCAGAAGTAAGTTGGCCGCAGTGTTATCACTCAT
GGTTATGGCAGCACTGCATAATTCTCTTACTGTCATGCCATCCGTAAGATGCTTTTCTGTGACTGGTGAG
TACTCAACCAAGTCATTCTGAGAATAGTGTATGCGGCGACCGAGTTGCTCTTGCCCGGCGTCAATACGGG
ATAATACCGCGCCACATAGCAGAACTTTAAAAGTGCTCATCATTGGAAAACGTTCTTCGGGGCGAAAACT
CTCAAGGATCTTACCGCTGTTGAGATCCAGTTCGATGTAACCCACTCGTGCACCCAACTGATCTTCAGCA
TCTTTTACTTTCACCAGCGTTTCTGGGTGAGCAAAAACAGGAAGGCAAAATGCCGCAAAAAAGGGAATAA
GGGCGACACGGAAATGTTGAATACTCATACTCTTCCTTTTTCAATATTATTGAAGCATTTATCAGGGTTA
TTGTCTCATGAGCGGATACATATTTGAATGTATTTAGAAAAATAAACAAATAGGGGTTCCGCGCACATTT
CCCCGAAAAGTGCCACCTGACGTC
